>Addgene plasmid #110997 | SOAP-COMP-blac-flag-his | depositor full sequence | sequence record 208753 | SOAP-COMP-blac-flag-his sequence 8209 bps
CTCGAGAAAGGCGTCTAACCAGTCACAGTCGCAAGGTAGGCTGAGCACCGTGGCGGGCGGCAGCGGGTGG
CGGTCGGGGTTGTTTCTGGCGGAGGTGCTGCTGATGATGTAATTAAAGTAGGCGGTCTTGAGACGGCGGA
TGGTCGAGGTGAGGTGTGGCAGGCTTGAGATCCAGCTGTTGGGGTGAGTACTCCCTCTCAAAAGCGGGCA
TTACTTCTGCGCTAAGATTGTCAGTTTCCAAAAACGAGGAGGATTTGATATTCACCTGGCCCGATCTGGC
CATACACTTGAGTGACAATGACATCCACTTTGCCTTTCTCTCCACAGGTGTCCACTCCCAGGTCCAAGTT
TGCCACCATGGAGTTTCAGACCCAGGTACTCATGTCCCTGCTGCTCTGCATGTCTGGTGCGGCCGCCAAA
GGCGTGCGGAACAAGGCCGAGAACAGAGCCCCTTACGTGCACTACCACAACAACGCCAACATCAAGAACT
ACGCCGCCGTGGACATCTTCAGCCCCAAGAAAACCGGCAAAGAATGCATCAAGTGCCTGCCCGACAACTT
CTGCGAGTGCGAGTGCTCCTGCAAGAACAAGGCTGGCTTCAGCATGAAGTACCGGCACGCCAGCAAGGGC
TCCAAGGGCTACAGCAAGAAGATGACCAAGACCAGCAGCCGGTCCCGGCAGTGCAACGACCTGCCCCTGG
AAAAGAGCGAGCAGGAAACCGAGCCCGAGCTGGAACCTGAGGTGGAACCCGAGGTCGAGCCTGAAGTCGA
ACCCGAAGTCGAACCAGAGGTCGAGCCCGAGGTGGAACCTGAAGTCGAGCCAGAGGTGGAACCAGAGGTG
GACCCAGAAGTGGATCCTGAGAACGACCAGGGCACCGGCAGCCAGAACAATATCGCCGAGTGCTACAGCA
GCTGCAAGAGCGTGACCGGCGTGCAGACCGAGGAATGCAGCTGTAGCTGCTCCTGCGGCGCGCCGTCGAC
CTCCATCACGGCCTATAAGAGTGAGGGGGAGTCAGCGGAGTTCTCCTTCCCACTCAACCTTGGAGAGGAA
AGCCTGCAGGGAGAGTTGAGATGGAAGGCAGAGAAGGCTCCTTCTTCCCAGTCCTGGATCACCTTCTCCC
TAAAGAACCAAAAGGTGTCTGTGCAGAAGTCTACTAGCAACCCCAAGTTCCAGCTGTCCGAAACGCTCCC
ACTCACCCTTCAGATACCCCAGGTCTCCCTTCAGTTTGCTGGTTCTGGCAACCTGACCCTGACTCTGGAC
AGAGGGATACTGTATCAGGAAGTGAACCTGGTGGTGATGAAAGTGACTCAGCCCGACAGCAACACTTTGA
CCTGTGAGGTGATGGGACCCACCTCACCCAAGATGAGACTGATCTTGAAGCAGGAGAATCAGGAGGCCAG
GGTCTCCAGGCAGGAGAAAGTGATTCAAGTGCAGGCCCCTGAAGCAGGGGTGTGGCAATGTCTACTGAGT
GAAGGTGAAGAGGTCAAGATGGACTCCAAGATCCAGGTTTTATCCAAAGGGTTGAATTCCGGCGGCGGCT
CCGGAGGCGGTACCGGTGGCGGCGACCTAGCCCCACAGATGCTTCGAGAACTCCAGGAGACTAATGCGGC
GCTGCAAGACGTGAGAGAGCTCTTGCGACAGCAGGTCAAGGAGATCACCTTCCTGAAGAATACGGTGATG
GAATGTGACGCCTGCGGTCTAGACAGAAACCTGCCTCCACTAGCACCTCTGGGCCCACACCCAGAAACGC
TGGTGAAAGTAAAAGATGCTGAAGATCAGTTGGGTGCACGAGTGGGTTACATCGAACTGGATCTCAACAG
CGGTAAGATCCTTGAGAGTTTTCGCCCCGAAGAACGTTTTCCAATGATGAGCACTTTTAAAGTTCTGCTA
TGTGGCGCGGTATTATCCCGTATTGACGCCGGGCAAGAGCAACTCGGTCGCCGCATACACTATTCTCAGA
ATGACTTGGTTGAGTACTCACCAGTCACAGAAAAGCATCTTACGGATGGCATGACAGTAAGAGAATTATG
CAGTGCTGCCATAACCATGAGTGATAACACTGCGGCCAACTTACTTCTGACAACGATCGGAGGACCGAAG
GAGCTAACCGCTTTTTTGCACAACATGGGGGATCATGTAACTCGCCTTGATCGTTGGGAACCGGAGCTGA
ATGAAGCCATACCAAACGACGAGCGTGACACCACGATGCCTGTAGCAATGGCAACAACGTTGCGCAAACT
ATTAACTGGCGAACTACTTACTCTAGCTTCCCGGCAACAATTAATAGACTGGATGGAGGCGGATAAAGTT
GCAGGACCACTTCTGCGCTCGGCCCTTCCGGCTGGCTGGTTTATTGCTGATAAATCTGGAGCCGGTGAGC
GTGGGTCTCGCGGTATCATTGCAGCACTGGGGCCAGATGGTAAGCCCTCCCGTATCGTAGTTATCTACAC
GACGGGGAGTCAGGCAACTATGGATGAACGAAATAGACAGATCGCTGAGATAGGTGCCTCACTGATTAAG
CATTGGGGCCCTGACTACAAAGACCATGACGGTGATTATAAAGATCATGACATCGATTACAAGGATGACG
ATGACAAGGGCCCTCACCACCACCATCACCACTAATTAATTAAGGATCCCCCGACCTCGACCTCTGGCTA
ATAAAGGAAATTTATTTTCATTGCAATAGTGTGTTGGAATTTTTTGTGTCTCTCACTCGGAAGGACATAT
GGGAGGGCAAATCATTTGGTCGAGATCCCTCGGAGATCTCTAGCTAGAGGATCGATCCCCGCCCCGGACG
AACTAAACCTGACTACGACATCTCTGCCCCTTCTTCGCGGGGCAGTGCATGTAATCCCTTCAGTTGGTTG
GTACAACTTGCCAACTGGGCCCTGTTCCACATGTGACACGGGGGGGGACCAAACACAAAGGGGTTCTCTG
ACTGTAGTTGACATCCTTATAAATGGATGTGCACATTTGCCAACACTGAGTGGCTTTCATCCTGGAGCAG
ACTTTGCAGTCTGTGGACTGCAACACAACATTGCCTTTATGTGTAACTCTTGGCTGAAGCTCTTACACCA
ATGCTGGGGGACATGTACCTCCCAGGGGCCCAGGAAGACTACGGGAGGCTACACCAACGTCAATCAGAGG
GGCCTGTGTAGCTACCGATAAGCGGACCCTCAAGAGGGCATTAGCAATAGTGTTTATAAGGCCCCCTTGT
TAACCCTAAACGGGTAGCATATGCTTCCCGGGTAGTAGTATATACTATCCAGACTAACCCTAATTCAATA
GCATATGTTACCCAACGGGAAGCATATGCTATCGAATTAGGGTTAGTAAAAGGGTCCTAAGGAACAGCGA
TATCTCCCACCCCATGAGCTGTCACGGTTTTATTTACATGGGGTCAGGATTCCACGAGGGTAGTGAACCA
TTTTAGTCACAAGGGCAGTGGCTGAAGATCAAGGAGCGGGCAGTGAACTCTCCTGAATCTTCGCCTGCTT
CTTCATTCTCCTTCGTTTAGCTAATAGAATAACTGCTGAGTTGTGAACAGTAAGGTGTATGTGAGGTGCT
CGAAAACAAGGTTTCAGGTGACGCCCCCAGAATAAAATTTGGACGGGGGGTTCAGTGGTGGCATTGTGCT
ATGACACCAATATAACCCTCACAAACCCCTTGGGCAATAAATACTAGTGTAGGAATGAAACATTCTGAAT
ATCTTTAACAATAGAAATCCATGGGGTGGGGACAAGCCGTAAAGACTGGATGTCCATCTCACACGAATTT
ATGGCTATGGGCAACACATAATCCTAGTGCAATATGATACTGGGGTTATTAAGATGTGTCCCAGGCAGGG
ACCAAGACAGGTGAACCATGTTGTTACACTCTATTTGTAACAAGGGGAAAGAGAGTGGACGCCGACAGCA
GCGGACTCCACTGGTTGTCTCTAACACCCCCGAAAATTAAACGGGGCTCCACGCCAATGGGGCCCATAAA
CAAAGACAAGTGGCCACTCTTTTTTTTGAAATTGTGGAGTGGGGGCACGCGTCAGCCCCCACACGCCGCC
CTGCGGTTTTGGACTGTAAAATAAGGGTGTAATAACTTGGCTGATTGTAACCCCGCTAACCACTGCGGTC
AAACCACTTGCCCACAAAACCACTAATGGCACCCCGGGGAATACCTGCATAAGTAGGTGGGCGGGCCAAG
ATAGGGGCGCGATTGCTGCGATCTGGAGGACAAATTACACACACTTGCGCCTGAGCGCCAAGCACAGGGT
TGTTGGTCCTCATATTCACGAGGTCGCTGAGAGCACGGTGGGCTAATGTTGCCATGGGTAGCATATACTA
CCCAAATATCTGGATAGCATATGCTATCCTAATCTATATCTGGGTAGCATAGGCTATCCTAATCTATATC
TGGGTAGCATATGCTATCCTAATCTATATCTGGGTAGTATATGCTATCCTAATTTATATCTGGGTAGCAT
AGGCTATCCTAATCTATATCTGGGTAGCATATGCTATCCTAATCTATATCTGGGTAGTATATGCTATCCT
AATCTGTATCCGGGTAGCATATGCTATCCTAATAGAGATTAGGGTAGTATATGCTATCCTAATTTATATC
TGGGTAGCATATACTACCCAAATATCTGGATAGCATATGCTATCCTAATCTATATCTGGGTAGCATATGC
TATCCTAATCTATATCTGGGTAGCATAGGCTATCCTAATCTATATCTGGGTAGCATATGCTATCCTAATC
TATATCTGGGTAGTATATGCTATCCTAATTTATATCTGGGTAGCATAGGCTATCCTAATCTATATCTGGG
TAGCATATGCTATCCTAATCTATATCTGGGTAGTATATGCTATCCTAATCTGTATCCGGGTAGCATATGC
TATCCTCATGATAAGCTGTCAAACATGAGAATTTTCTTGAAGACGAAAGGGCCTCGTGATACGCCTATTT
TTATAGGTTAATGTCATGATAATAATGGTTTCTTAGACGTCAGGTGGCACTTTTCGGGGAAATGTGCGCG
GAACCCCTATTTGTTTATTTTTCTAAATACATTCAAATATGTATCCGCTCATGAGACAATAACCCTGATA
AATGCTTCAATAATATTGAAAAAGGAAGAGTATGAGTATTCAACATTTCCGTGTCGCCCTTATTCCCTTT
TTTGCGGCATTTTGCCTTCCTGTTTTTGCTCACCCAGAAACGCTGGTGAAAGTAAAAGATGCTGAAGATC
AGTTGGGTGCACGAGTGGGTTACATCGAACTGGATCTCAACAGCGGTAAGATCCTTGAGAGTTTTCGCCC
CGAAGAACGTTTTCCAATGATGAGCACTTTTAAAGTTCTGCTATGTGGCGCGGTATTATCCCGTGTTGAC
GCCGGGCAAGAGCAACTCGGTCGCCGCATACACTATTCTCAGAATGACTTGGTTGAGTACTCACCAGTCA
CAGAAAAGCATCTTACGGATGGCATGACAGTAAGAGAATTATGCAGTGCTGCCATAACCATGAGTGATAA
CACTGCGGCCAACTTACTTCTGACAACGATCGGAGGACCGAAGGAGCTAACCGCTTTTTTGCACAACATG
GGGGATCATGTAACTCGCCTTGATCGTTGGGAACCGGAGCTGAATGAAGCCATACCAAACGACGAGCGTG
ACACCACGATGCCTGCAGCAATGGCAACAACGTTGCGCAAACTATTAACTGGCGAACTACTTACTCTAGC
TTCCCGGCAACAATTAATAGACTGGATGGAGGCGGATAAAGTTGCAGGACCACTTCTGCGCTCGGCCCTT
CCGGCTGGCTGGTTTATTGCTGATAAATCTGGAGCCGGTGAGCGTGGGTCTCGCGGTATCATTGCAGCAC
TGGGGCCAGATGGTAAGCCCTCCCGTATCGTAGTTATCTACACGACGGGGAGTCAGGCAACTATGGATGA
ACGAAATAGACAGATCGCTGAGATAGGTGCCTCACTGATTAAGCATTGGTAACTGTCAGACCAAGTTTAC
TCATATATACTTTAGATTGATTTAAAACTTCATTTTTAATTTAAAAGGATCTAGGTGAAGATCCTTTTTG
ATAATCTCATGACCAAAATCCCTTAACGTGAGTTTTCGTTCCACTGAGCGTCAGACCCCGTAGAAAAGAT
CAAAGGATCTTCTTGAGATCCTTTTTTTCTGCGCGTAATCTGCTGCTTGCAAACAAAAAAACCACCGCTA
CCAGCGGTGGTTTGTTTGCCGGATCAAGAGCTACCAACTCTTTTTCCGAAGGTAACTGGCTTCAGCAGAG
CGCAGATACCAAATACTGTTCTTCTAGTGTAGCCGTAGTTAGGCCACCACTTCAAGAACTCTGTAGCACC
GCCTACATACCTCGCTCTGCTAATCCTGTTACCAGTGGCTGCTGCCAGTGGCGATAAGTCGTGTCTTACC
GGGTTGGACTCAAGACGATAGTTACCGGATAAGGCGCAGCGGTCGGGCTGAACGGGGGGTTCGTGCACAC
AGCCCAGCTTGGAGCGAACGACCTACACCGAACTGAGATACCTACAGCGTGAGCTATGAGAAAGCGCCAC
GCTTCCCGAAGGGAGAAAGGCGGACAGGTATCCGGTAAGCGGCAGGGTCGGAACAGGAGAGCGCACGAGG
GAGCTTCCAGGGGGAAACGCCTGGTATCTTTATAGTCCTGTCGGGTTTCGCCACCTCTGACTTGAGCGTC
GATTTTTGTGATGCTCGTCAGGGGGGCGGAGCCTATGGAAAAACGCCAGCAACGCGGCCTTTTTACGGTT
CCTGGCCTTTTGCTGGCCTTTTGCTCACATGTTCTTTCCTGCGTTATCCCCTGATTCTGTGGATAACCGT
ATTACCGCCTTTGAGTGAGCTGATACCGCTCGCCGCAGCCGAACGACCGAGCGCAGCGAGTCAGTGAGCG
AGGAAGCGGAAGAGCGCCCAATACGCAAACCGCCTCTCCCCGCGCGTTGGCCGATTCATTAATGCAGCTG
GCACGACAGGTTTCCCGACTGGAAAGCGGGCAGTGAGCGCAACGCAATTAATGTGAGTTAGCTCACTCAT
TAGGCACCCCAGGCTTTACACTTTATGCTTCCGGCTCGTATGTTGTGTGGAATTGTGAGCGGATAACAAT
TTCACACAGGAAACAGCTATGACCATGATTACGCCAAGCTCTAGCTAGAGGTCGACCAATTCTCATGTTT
GACAGCTTATCATCGCAGATCCGGGCAACGTTGTTGCCATTGCTGCAGGCGCAGAACTGGTAGGTATGGA
AGATCTATACATTGAATCAATATTGGCAATTAGCCATATTAGTCATTGGTTATATAGCATAAATCAATAT
TGGCTATTGGCCATTGCATACGTTGTATCTATATCATAATATGTACATTTATATTGGCTCATGTCCAATA
TGACCGCCATGTTGACATTGATTATTGACTAGTTATTAATAGTAATCAATTACGGGGTCATTAGTTCATA
GCCCATATATGGAGTTCCGCGTTACATAACTTACGGTAAATGGCCCGCCTGGCTGACCGCCCAACGACCC
CCGCCCATTGACGTCAATAATGACGTATGTTCCCATAGTAACGCCAATAGGGACTTTCCATTGACGTCAA
TGGGTGGAGTATTTACGGTAAACTGCCCACTTGGCAGTACATCAAGTGTATCATATGCCAAGTCCGCCCC
CTATTGACGTCAATGACGGTAAATGGCCCGCCTGGCATTATGCCCAGTACATGACCTTACGGGACTTTCC
TACTTGGCAGTACATCTACGTATTAGTCATCGCTATTACCATGGTGATGCGGTTTTGGCAGTACACCAAT
GGGCGTGGATAGCGGTTTGACTCACGGGGATTTCCAAGTCTCCACCCCATTGACGTCAATGGGAGTTTGT
TTTGGCACCAAAATCAACGGGACTTTCCAAAATGTCGTAATAACCCCGCCCCGTTGACGCAAATGGGCGG
TAGGCGTGTACGGTGGGAGGTCTATATAAGCAGAGCTCGTTTAGTGAACCGTCAGATCCTCACTCTCTTC
CGCATCGCTGTCTGCGAGGGCCAGCTGTTGGGCTCGCGGTTGAGGACAAACTCTTCGCGGTCTTTCCAGT
ACTCTTGGATCGGAAACCCGTCGGCCTCCGAACGGTACTCCGCCACCGAGGGACCTGAGCGAGTCCGCAT
CGACCGGATCGGAAAACCT
Features (pLannotate 1.2.2; 21 found; start..end, strand, type, name):
    184..273     +  intron         chimeric intron (fragment): chimera between introns from adenovirus and immunoglobulin heavy chain genes
    292..338     +  CDS            IgH signal sequence (fragment): signal sequence from the mouse immunoglobulin heavy chain variable region
    967..1527    +  CDS            Cd4 (fragment): CD4_RAT - Experimental evidence at protein level: Swiss-Prot protein existence level 1. Integral membrane glycoprotein that plays an essential role in the immune response and serves multiple functions in responses against both external and internal offenses. In T-cells, functions primarily as a coreceptor for MHC class II molecule:peptide complex. The antigens presented by class II peptides are derived from extracellular proteins while class I peptides are derived from cytosolic proteins. Interacts simultaneously with the T-cell receptor (TCR) and the MHC class II presented by antigen presenti
   1564..1731    +  CDS            COMP (fragment): COMP_HUMAN - Experimental evidence at protein level: Swiss-Prot protein existence level 1. May play a role in the structural integrity of cartilage via its interaction with other extracellular matrix proteins such as the collagens and fibronectin. Can mediate the interaction of chondrocytes with the cartilage extracellular matrix through interaction with cell surface integrin receptors. Could play a role in the pathogenesis of osteoarthritis. Potent suppressor of apoptosis in both primary chondrocytes and transformed cells. Suppresses apoptosis by blocking the activation of caspase-3 and by in
   1739..2526    +  CDS            bla(M) (fragment): β-lactamase lacking the signal sequence; bla(M); allows cytosolic expression of β-lactamase
   2533..2598    +  CDS            3xFLAG: three tandem FLAG® epitope tags, followed by an enterokinase cleavage site
   2660..2715    +  polyA_signal   β-globin poly(A) signal: rabbit β-globin polyadenylation signal (Gil and Proudfoot, 1987)
   3229..4910    -  rep_origin     oriP (fragment): Epstein-Barr virus oriP replication origin (Yates et al., 2000)
   5037..5141    +  promoter       AmpR promoter: bla
   5142..6002    +  CDS            AmpR: β-lactamase; bla; confers resistance to ampicillin, carbenicillin, and related antibiotics
   6173..6761    +  rep_origin     ori: high-copy-number ColE1/pMB1/pBR322/pUC origin of replication
   6944..7036    +  CDS            lacI (fragment): lac repressor; lacI; The lac repressor binds to the lac operator to inhibit transcription in E. coli. This inhibition can be relieved by adding lactose or isopropyl-β-D-thiogalactopyranoside (IPTG).
   7049..7070    +  protein_bind   CAP binding site: CAP binding activates transcription in the presence of cAMP. E. coli catabolite activator protein
   7085..7115    +  promoter       lac promoter: promoter for the E. coli lac operon
   7123..7139    +  protein_bind   lac operator: The lac repressor binds to the lac operator to inhibit transcription in E. coli. This inhibition can be relieved by adding lactose or isopropyl-β-D-thiogalactopyranoside (IPTG). lac repressor encoded by lacI
   7209..7225    +  promoter       tet promoter (fragment): E. coli promoter for tetracycline efflux protein gene
   7235..7260    -  CDS            bla(M) (fragment): β-lactamase lacking the signal sequence; bla(M); allows cytosolic expression of β-lactamase
   7434..7813    +  enhancer       CMV enhancer: human cytomegalovirus immediate early enhancer
   7815..8014    +  promoter       CMV promoter: human cytomegalovirus (CMV) immediate early promoter
   8082..8120    +  misc_feature   Ad SA (fragment): adenovirus major late transcript splice acceptor (Friedrich and Soriano, 1991)
   8153..153     -  CDS            PTP (fragment) (across the origin): TERM_ADE02 - Experimental evidence at protein level: Swiss-Prot protein existence level 1. Protein covalently bound to the viral DNA that acts as a primer for viral genomic replication by DNA strand displacement. Assembles on the viral origin of replication in an initiation complex with viral polymerase, DBP, host NFIA and host POU2F1/OCT1. During initiation, the polymerase covalently couples the first dCTP with Ser- 580 of pTP. The terminal protein stimulates the template activity over 20 fold compared to protein-free templates. Neo-synthesized viral genomes are linked to two preterminal prot
