>Addgene plasmid #110997 | SOAP-COMP-blac-flag-his | addgene full sequence | sequence record 224488 | Addgene NGS Result
CTCGAGAAAGGCGTCTAACCAGTCACAGTCGCAAGGTAGGCTGAGCACCGTGGCGGGCGGCAGCGGGTGG
CGGTCGGGGTTGTTTCTGGCGGAGGTGCTGCTGATGATGTAATTAAAGTAGGCGGTCTTGAGACGGCGGA
TGGTCGAGGTGAGGTGTGGCAGGCTTGAGATCCAGCTGTTGGGGTGAGTACTCCCTCTCAAAAGCGGGCA
TTACTTCTGCGCTAAGATTGTCAGTTTCCAAAAACGAGGAGGATTTGATATTCACCTGGCCCGATCTGGC
CATACACTTGAGTGACAATGACATCCACTTTGCCTTTCTCTCCACAGGTGTCCACTCCCAGGTCCAAGTT
TGCCACCATGGAGTTTCAGACCCAGGTACTCATGTCCCTGCTGCTCTGCATGTCTGGTGCGGCCGCCAAA
GGCGTGCGGAACAAGGCCGAGAACAGAGCCCCTTACGTGCACTACCACAACAACGCCAACATCAAGAACT
ACGCCGCCGTGGACATCTTCAGCCCCAAGAAAACCGGCAAAGAATGCATCAAGTGCCTGCCCGACAACTT
CTGCGAGTGCGAGTGCTCCTGCAAGAACAAGGCTGGCTTCAGCATGAAGTACCGGCACGCCAGCAAGGGC
TCCAAGGGCTACAGCAAGAAGATGACCAAGACCAGCAGCCGGTCCCGGCAGTGCAACGACCTGCCCCTGG
AAAAGAGCGAGCAGGAAACCGAGCCCGAGCTGGAACCTGAGGTGGAACCCGAGGTCGAGCCTGAAGTCGA
ACCCGAAGTCGAACCAGAGGTCGAGCCCGAGGTGGAACCTGAAGTCGAGCCAGAGGTGGAACCAGAGGTG
GACCCAGAAGTGGATCCTGAGAACGACCAGGGCACCGGCAGCCAGAACAATATCGCCGAGTGCTACAGCA
GCTGCAAGAGCGTGACCGGCGTGCAGACCGAGGAATGCAGCTGTAGCTGCTCCTGCGGCGCGCCGTCGAC
CTCCATCACGGCCTATAAGAGTGAGGGGGAGTCAGCGGAGTTCTCCTTCCCACTCAACCTTGGAGAGGAA
AGCCTGCAGGGAGAGTTGAGATGGAAGGCAGAGAAGGCTCCTTCTTCCCAGTCCTGGATCACCTTCTCCC
TAAAGAACCAAAAGGTGTCTGTGCAGAAGTCTACTAGCAACCCCAAGTTCCAGCTGTCCGAAACGCTCCC
ACTCACCCTTCAGATACCCCAGGTCTCCCTTCAGTTTGCTGGTTCTGGCAACCTGACCCTGACTCTGGAC
AGAGGGATACTGTATCAGGAAGTGAACCTGGTGGTGATGAAAGTGACTCAGCCCGACAGCAACACTTTGA
CCTGTGAGGTGATGGGACCCACCTCACCCAAGATGAGACTGATCTTGAAGCAGGAGAATCAGGAGGCCAG
GGTCTCCAGGCAGGAGAAAGTGATTCAAGTGCAGGCCCCTGAAGCAGGGGTGTGGCAATGTCTACTGAGT
GAAGGTGAAGAGGTCAAGATGGACTCCAAGATCCAGGTTTTATCCAAAGGGTTGAATTCCGGCGGCGGCT
CCGGAGGCGGTACCGGTGGCGGCGACCTAGCCCCACAGATGCTTCGAGAACTCCAGGAGACTAATGCGGC
GCTGCAAGACGTGAGAGAGCTCTTGCGACAGCAGGTCAAGGAGATCACCTTCCTGAAGAATACGGTGATG
GAATGTGACGCCTGCGGTCTAGACAGAAACCTGCCTCCACTAGCACCTCTGGGCCCACACCCAGAAACGC
TGGTGAAAGTAAAAGATGCTGAAGATCAGTTGGGTGCACGAGTGGGTTACATCGAACTGGATCTCAACAG
CGGTAAGATCCTTGAGAGTTTTCGCCCCGAAGAACGTTTTCCAATGATGAGCACTTTTAAAGTTCTGCTA
TGTGGCGCGGTATTATCCCGTATTGACGCCGGGCAAGAGCAACTCGGTCGCCGCATACACTATTCTCAGA
ATGACTTGGTTGAGTACTCACCAGTCACAGAAAAGCATCTTACGGATGGCATGACAGTAAGAGAATTATG
CAGTGCTGCCATAACCATGAGTGATAACACTGCGGCCAACTTACTTCTGACAACGATCGGAGGACCGAAG
GAGCTAACCGCTTTTTTGCACAACATGGGGGATCATGTAACTCGCCTTGATCGTTGGGAACCGGAGCTGA
ATGAAGCCATACCAAACGACGAGCGTGACACCACGATGCCTGTAGCAATGGCAACAACGTTGCGCAAACT
ATTAACTGGCGAACTACTTACTCTAGCTTCCCGGCAACAATTAATAGACTGGATGGAGGCGGATAAAGTT
GCAGGACCACTTCTGCGCTCGGCCCTTCCGGCTGGCTGGTTTATTGCTGATAAATCTGGAGCCGGTGAGC
GTGGGTCTCGCGGTATCATTGCAGCACTGGGGCCAGATGGTAAGCCCTCCCGTATCGTAGTTATCTACAC
GACGGGGAGTCAGGCAACTATGGATGAACGAAATAGACAGATCGCTGAGATAGGTGCCTCACTGATTAAG
CATTGGGGCCCTGACTACAAAGACCATGACGGTGATTATAAAGATCATGACATCGATTACAAGGATGACG
ATGACAAGGGCCCTCACCACCACCATCACCACTAATAATAAGGATCCCCCGACCTCGACCTCTGGCTAAT
AAAGGAAATTTATTTTCATTGCAATAGTGTGTTGGAATTTTTTGTGTCTCTCACTCGGAAGGACATATGG
GAGGGCAAATCATTTGGTCGAGATCCCTCGGAGATCTCTAGCTAGAGGATCGATCCCCGCCCCGGACGAA
CTAAACCTGACTACGACATCTCTGCCCCTTCTTCGCGGGGCAGTGCATGTAATCCCTTCAGTTGGTTGGT
ACAACTTGCCAACTGGGCCCTGTTCCACATGTGACACGGGGGGGGACCAAACACAAAGGGGTTCTCTGAC
TGTAGTTGACATCCTTATAAATGGATGTGCACATTTGCCAACACTGAGTGGCTTTCATCCTGGAGCAGAC
TTTGCAGTCTGTGGACTGCAACACAACATTGCCTTTATGTGTAACTCTTGGCTGAAGCTCTTACACCAAT
GCTGGGGGACATGTACCTCCCAGGGGCCCAGGAAGACTACGGGAGGCTACACCAACGTCAATCAGAGGGG
CCTGTGTAGCTACCGATAAGCGGACCCTCAAGAGGGCATTAGCAATAGTGTTTATAAGGCCCCCTTGTTA
ACCCTAAACGGGTAGCATATGCTTCCCGGGTAGTAGTATATACTATCCAGACTAACCCTAATTCAATAGC
ATATGTTACCCAACGGGAAGCATATGCTATCGAATTAGGGTTAGTAAAAGGGTCCTAAGGAACAGCGATA
TCTCCCACCCCATGAGCTGTCACGGTTTTATTTACATGGGGTCAGGATTCCACGAGGGTAGTGAACCATT
TTAGTCACAAGGGCAGTGGCTGAAGATCAAGGAGCGGGCAGTGAACTCTCCTGAATCTTCGCCTGCTTCT
TCATTCTCCTTCGTTTAGCTAATAGAATAACTGCTGAGTTGTGAACAGTAAGGTGTATGTGAGGTGCTCG
AAAACAAGGTTTCAGGTGACGCCCCCAGAATAAAATTTGGACGGGGGGTTCAGTGGTGGCATTGTGCTAT
GACACCAATATAACCCTCACAAACCCCTTGGGCAATAAATACTAGTGTAGGAATGAAACATTCTGAATAT
CTTTAACAATAGAAATCCATGGGGTGGGGACAAGCCGTAAAGACTGGATGTCCATCTCACACGAATTTAT
GGCTATGGGCAACACATAATCCTAGTGCAATATGATACTGGGGTTATTAAGATGTGTCCCAGGCAGGGAC
CAAGACAGGTGAACCATGTTGTTACACTCTATTTGTAACAAGGGGAAAGAGAGTGGACGCCGACAGCAGC
GGACTCCACTGGTTGTCTCTAACACCCCCGAAAATTAAACGGGGCTCCACGCCAATGGGGCCCATAAACA
AAGACAAGTGGCCACTCTTTTTTTTGAAATTGTGGAGTGGGGGCACGCGTCAGCCCCCACACGCCGCCCT
GCGGTTTTGGACTGTAAAATAAGGGTGTAATAACTTGGCTGATTGTAACCCCGCTAACCACTGCGGTCAA
ACCACTTGCCCACAAAACCACTAATGGCACCCCGGGGAATACCTGCATAAGTAGGTGGGCGGGCCAAGAT
AGGGGCGCGATTGCTGCGATCTGGAGGACAAATTACACACACTTGCGCCTGAGCGCCAAGCACAGGGTTG
TTGGTCCTCATATTCACGAGGTCGCTGAGAGCACGGTGGGCTAATGTTGCCATGGGTAGCATATACTACC
CAAATATCTGGATAGCATATGCTATCCTAATCTATATCTGGGTAGCATAGGCTATCCTAATCTATATCTG
GGTAGCATATGCTATCCTAATCTATATCTGGGTAGTATATGCTATCCTAATTTATATCTGGGTAGCATAG
GCTATCCTAATCTATATCTGGGTAGCATATGCTATCCTAATCTATATCTGGGTAGTATATGCTATCCTAA
TCTGTATCCGGGTAGCATATGCTATCCTAATAGAGATTAGGGTAGTATATGCTATCCTAATTTATATCTG
GGTAGCATATACTACCCAAATATCTGGATAGCATATGCTATCCTAATCTATATCTGGGTAGCATATGCTA
TCCTAATCTATATCTGGGTAGCATAGGCTATCCTAATCTATATCTGGGTAGCATATGCTATCCTAATCTA
TATCTGGGTAGTATATGCTATCCTAATTTATATCTGGGTAGCATAGGCTATCCTAATCTATATCTGGGTA
GCATATGCTATCCTAATCTATATCTGGGTAGTATATGCTATCCTAATCTGTATCCGGGTAGCATATGCTA
TCCTCATGATAAGCTGTCAAACATGAGAATTTTCTTGAAGACGAAAGGGCCTCGTGATACGCCTATTTTT
ATAGGTTAATGTCATGATAATAATGGTTTCTTAGACGTCAGGTGGCACTTTTCGGGGAAATGTGCGCGGA
ACCCCTATTTGTTTATTTTTCTAAATACATTCAAATATGTATCCGCTCATGAGACAATAACCCTGATAAA
TGCTTCAATAATATTGAAAAAGGAAGAGTATGAGTATTCAACATTTCCGTGTCGCCCTTATTCCCTTTTT
TGCGGCATTTTGCCTTCCTGTTTTTGCTCACCCAGAAACGCTGGTGAAAGTAAAAGATGCTGAAGATCAG
TTGGGTGCACGAGTGGGTTACATCGAACTGGATCTCAACAGCGGTAAGATCCTTGAGAGTTTTCGCCCCG
AAGAACGTTTTCCAATGATGAGCACTTTTAAAGTTCTGCTATGTGGCGCGGTATTATCCCGTGTTGACGC
CGGGCAAGAGCAACTCGGTCGCCGCATACACTATTCTCAGAATGACTTGGTTGAGTACTCACCAGTCACA
GAAAAGCATCTTACGGATGGCATGACAGTAAGAGAATTATGCAGTGCTGCCATAACCATGAGTGATAACA
CTGCGGCCAACTTACTTCTGACAACGATCGGAGGACCGAAGGAGCTAACCGCTTTTTTGCACAACATGGG
GGATCATGTAACTCGCCTTGATCGTTGGGAACCGGAGCTGAATGAAGCCATACCAAACGACGAGCGTGAC
ACCACGATGCCTGCAGCAATGGCAACAACGTTGCGCAAACTATTAACTGGCGAACTACTTACTCTAGCTT
CCCGGCAACAATTAATAGACTGGATGGAGGCGGATAAAGTTGCAGGACCACTTCTGCGCTCGGCCCTTCC
GGCTGGCTGGTTTATTGCTGATAAATCTGGAGCCGGTGAGCGTGGGTCTCGCGGTATCATTGCAGCACTG
GGGCCAGATGGTAAGCCCTCCCGTATCGTAGTTATCTACACGACGGGGAGTCAGGCAACTATGGATGAAC
GAAATAGACAGATCGCTGAGATAGGTGCCTCACTGATTAAGCATTGGTAACTGTCAGACCAAGTTTACTC
ATATATACTTTAGATTGATTTAAAACTTCATTTTTAATTTAAAAGGATCTAGGTGAAGATCCTTTTTGAT
AATCTCATGACCAAAATCCCTTAACGTGAGTTTTCGTTCCACTGAGCGTCAGACCCCGTAGAAAAGATCA
AAGGATCTTCTTGAGATCCTTTTTTTCTGCGCGTAATCTGCTGCTTGCAAACAAAAAAACCACCGCTACC
AGCGGTGGTTTGTTTGCCGGATCAAGAGCTACCAACTCTTTTTCCGAAGGTAACTGGCTTCAGCAGAGCG
CAGATACCAAATACTGTTCTTCTAGTGTAGCCGTAGTTAGGCCACCACTTCAAGAACTCTGTAGCACCGC
CTACATACCTCGCTCTGCTAATCCTGTTACCAGTGGCTGCTGCCAGTGGCGATAAGTCGTGTCTTACCGG
GTTGGACTCAAGACGATAGTTACCGGATAAGGCGCAGCGGTCGGGCTGAACGGGGGGTTCGTGCACACAG
CCCAGCTTGGAGCGAACGACCTACACCGAACTGAGATACCTACAGCGTGAGCTATGAGAAAGCGCCACGC
TTCCCGAAGGGAGAAAGGCGGACAGGTATCCGGTAAGCGGCAGGGTCGGAACAGGAGAGCGCACGAGGGA
GCTTCCAGGGGGAAACGCCTGGTATCTTTATAGTCCTGTCGGGTTTCGCCACCTCTGACTTGAGCGTCGA
TTTTTGTGATGCTCGTCAGGGGGGCGGAGCCTATGGAAAAACGCCAGCAACGCGGCCTTTTTACGGTTCC
TGGCCTTTTGCTGGCCTTTTGCTCACATGTTCTTTCCTGCGTTATCCCCTGATTCTGTGGATAACCGTAT
TACCGCCTTTGAGTGAGCTGATACCGCTCGCCGCAGCCGAACGACCGAGCGCAGCGAGTCAGTGAGCGAG
GAAGCGGAAGAGCGCCCAATACGCAAACCGCCTCTCCCCGCGCGTTGGCCGATTCATTAATGCAGCTGGC
ACGACAGGTTTCCCGACTGGAAAGCGGGCAGTGAGCGCAACGCAATTAATGTGAGTTAGCTCACTCATTA
GGCACCCCAGGCTTTACACTTTATGCTTCCGGCTCGTATGTTGTGTGGAATTGTGAGCGGATAACAATTT
CACACAGGAAACAGCTATGACCATGATTACGCCAAGCTCTAGCTAGAGGTCGACCAATTCTCATGTTTGA
CAGCTTATCATCGCAGATCCGGGCAACGTTGTTGCCATTGCTGCAGGCGCAGAACTGGTAGGTATGGAAG
ATCTATACATTGAATCAATATTGGCAATTAGCCATATTAGTCATTGGTTATATAGCATAAATCAATATTG
GCTATTGGCCATTGCATACGTTGTATCTATATCATAATATGTACATTTATATTGGCTCATGTCCAATATG
ACCGCCATGTTGACATTGATTATTGACTAGTTATTAATAGTAATCAATTACGGGGTCATTAGTTCATAGC
CCATATATGGAGTTCCGCGTTACATAACTTACGGTAAATGGCCCGCCTGGCTGACCGCCCAACGACCCCC
GCCCATTGACGTCAATAATGACGTATGTTCCCATAGTAACGCCAATAGGGACTTTCCATTGACGTCAATG
GGTGGAGTATTTACGGTAAACTGCCCACTTGGCAGTACATCAAGTGTATCATATGCCAAGTCCGCCCCCT
ATTGACGTCAATGACGGTAAATGGCCCGCCTGGCATTATGCCCAGTACATGACCTTACGGGACTTTCCTA
CTTGGCAGTACATCTACGTATTAGTCATCGCTATTACCATGGTGATGCGGTTTTGGCAGTACACCAATGG
GCGTGGATAGCGGTTTGACTCACGGGGATTTCCAAGTCTCCACCCCATTGACGTCAATGGGAGTTTGTTT
TGGCACCAAAATCAACGGGACTTTCCAAAATGTCGTAATAACCCCGCCCCGTTGACGCAAATGGGCGGTA
GGCGTGTACGGTGGGAGGTCTATATAAGCAGAGCTCGTTTAGTGAACCGTCAGATCCTCACTCTCTTCCG
CATCGCTGTCTGCGAGGGCCAGCTGTTGGGCTCGCGGTTGAGGACAAACTCTTCGCGGTCTTTCCAGTAC
TCTTGGATCGGAAACCCGTCGGCCTCCGAACGGTACTCCGCCACCGAGGGACCTGAGCGAGTCCGCATCG
ACCGGATCGGAAAACCT
Features (pLannotate 1.2.2; 21 found; start..end, strand, type, name):
    184..273     +  intron         chimeric intron (fragment): chimera between introns from adenovirus and immunoglobulin heavy chain genes
    292..338     +  CDS            IgH signal sequence (fragment): signal sequence from the mouse immunoglobulin heavy chain variable region
    967..1527    +  CDS            Cd4 (fragment): CD4_RAT - Experimental evidence at protein level: Swiss-Prot protein existence level 1. Integral membrane glycoprotein that plays an essential role in the immune response and serves multiple functions in responses against both external and internal offenses. In T-cells, functions primarily as a coreceptor for MHC class II molecule:peptide complex. The antigens presented by class II peptides are derived from extracellular proteins while class I peptides are derived from cytosolic proteins. Interacts simultaneously with the T-cell receptor (TCR) and the MHC class II presented by antigen presenti
   1564..1731    +  CDS            COMP (fragment): COMP_HUMAN - Experimental evidence at protein level: Swiss-Prot protein existence level 1. May play a role in the structural integrity of cartilage via its interaction with other extracellular matrix proteins such as the collagens and fibronectin. Can mediate the interaction of chondrocytes with the cartilage extracellular matrix through interaction with cell surface integrin receptors. Could play a role in the pathogenesis of osteoarthritis. Potent suppressor of apoptosis in both primary chondrocytes and transformed cells. Suppresses apoptosis by blocking the activation of caspase-3 and by in
   1739..2526    +  CDS            bla(M) (fragment): β-lactamase lacking the signal sequence; bla(M); allows cytosolic expression of β-lactamase
   2533..2598    +  CDS            3xFLAG: three tandem FLAG® epitope tags, followed by an enterokinase cleavage site
   2658..2713    +  polyA_signal   β-globin poly(A) signal: rabbit β-globin polyadenylation signal (Gil and Proudfoot, 1987)
   3227..4908    -  rep_origin     oriP (fragment): Epstein-Barr virus oriP replication origin (Yates et al., 2000)
   5035..5139    +  promoter       AmpR promoter: bla
   5140..6000    +  CDS            AmpR: β-lactamase; bla; confers resistance to ampicillin, carbenicillin, and related antibiotics
   6171..6759    +  rep_origin     ori: high-copy-number ColE1/pMB1/pBR322/pUC origin of replication
   6942..7034    +  CDS            lacI (fragment): lac repressor; lacI; The lac repressor binds to the lac operator to inhibit transcription in E. coli. This inhibition can be relieved by adding lactose or isopropyl-β-D-thiogalactopyranoside (IPTG).
   7047..7068    +  protein_bind   CAP binding site: CAP binding activates transcription in the presence of cAMP. E. coli catabolite activator protein
   7083..7113    +  promoter       lac promoter: promoter for the E. coli lac operon
   7121..7137    +  protein_bind   lac operator: The lac repressor binds to the lac operator to inhibit transcription in E. coli. This inhibition can be relieved by adding lactose or isopropyl-β-D-thiogalactopyranoside (IPTG). lac repressor encoded by lacI
   7207..7223    +  promoter       tet promoter (fragment): E. coli promoter for tetracycline efflux protein gene
   7233..7258    -  CDS            bla(M) (fragment): β-lactamase lacking the signal sequence; bla(M); allows cytosolic expression of β-lactamase
   7432..7811    +  enhancer       CMV enhancer: human cytomegalovirus immediate early enhancer
   7813..8012    +  promoter       CMV promoter: human cytomegalovirus (CMV) immediate early promoter
   8080..8118    +  misc_feature   Ad SA (fragment): adenovirus major late transcript splice acceptor (Friedrich and Soriano, 1991)
   8151..153     -  CDS            PTP (fragment) (across the origin): TERM_ADE02 - Experimental evidence at protein level: Swiss-Prot protein existence level 1. Protein covalently bound to the viral DNA that acts as a primer for viral genomic replication by DNA strand displacement. Assembles on the viral origin of replication in an initiation complex with viral polymerase, DBP, host NFIA and host POU2F1/OCT1. During initiation, the polymerase covalently couples the first dCTP with Ser- 580 of pTP. The terminal protein stimulates the template activity over 20 fold compared to protein-free templates. Neo-synthesized viral genomes are linked to two preterminal prot
