[The description below was written by a language model from this plasmid's Addgene catalogue record and pLannotate feature annotations shown in this document.]
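Description:
SOAP-COMP-blac-flag-his is a mammalian expression plasmid built on the pTT3 backbone and designed to secrete a pentameric form of the Plasmodium falciparum secreted ookinete adhesive protein (SOAP, PF3D7_1404300). It is maintained in E. coli through a high-copy ColE1/pUC-type origin and ampicillin resistance. It also carries an Epstein-Barr virus oriP fragment, which supports episomal retention in cells that supply EBNA1. Remnants of lac regulatory sequences are also annotated in the backbone. The two sequence records, one from the depositor and one from repository sequencing, differ by only two nucleotides and give the same feature map.

Expression is driven by the CMV immediate-early enhancer and promoter, followed by adenovirus-derived leader and splice elements and a chimeric intron fragment, and is terminated by the rabbit β-globin polyadenylation signal. The open reading frame starts with an exogenous mouse immunoglobulin heavy-chain signal peptide that directs the protein into the secretory pathway. Next comes the 606 bp synthetic SOAP insert, cloned between retained NotI and AscI sites. This region falls in an unannotated gap of the feature table. All N-X-S/T sequons in the insert were changed to N-X-A to prevent N-linked glycosylation in mammalian cells.

Downstream, the insert is fused to rat Cd4 domains 3 and 4, the coiled-coil segment of cartilage oligomeric matrix protein (COMP) that drives pentamer formation, a mature β-lactamase lacking its own signal sequence, a triple FLAG epitope and a 6xHis tag. The His tag is listed in the catalogue fields but not annotated. Pentamerisation raises binding avidity, and the β-lactamase can act as an enzymatic reporter. This suits the protein for use as a multivalent probe in extracellular protein interaction screens, in keeping with the associated study of parasite membrane protein interactions.
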