Addgene plasmid #110997: SOAP-COMP-blac-flag-his
Purpose: Expresses pentamerised full-length protein ectodomain with no N-linked glycans in mammalian cells. Contains a C-terminal rat Cd4 d3+4 tag, COMP pentamerisation domain, flag- and 6xHis tags.
Depositing lab: Gavin Wright. Depositing organization: Wellcome Sanger Institute. Publication: Systematic Identification of Plasmodium Falciparum Sporozoite Membrane Protein Interactions Reveals an Essential Role for the p24 Complex in Host Infection. Knockel J, Dundas K, Yang ASP, Galaway F, Metcalf T, Gemert GV, Sauerwein RW, Rayner JC, Billker O, Wright GJ. Mol Cell Proteomics. 2021;20:100038. doi: 10.1074/mcp.RA120.002432. Epub 2021 Jan 27. PubMed 33515807.
Backbone
  Vector backbone: pTT3
  Backbone manufacturer: pTT3 was obtained from Yves Durocher, National Research Council of Canada-Biotechnology Research Institute
  Backbone size w/o insert (bp): 7661
  Vector type: Mammalian Expression
Growth in bacteria
  Bacterial resistance: Ampicillin, 100 μg/mL
  Growth temperature: 37°C
  Growth strain: DH5alpha
  Copy number: Unknown
Gene/Insert
  Gene/Insert name: secreted ookinete adhesive protein (SOAP) (alt name: PF3D7_1404300)
  Species: Synthetic
  Insert size (bp): 606
  Mutation: All NXT/S sites mutated to NXA, where X is any amino acid except Proline
  Entrez Gene: PF3D7_1404300 (a.k.a. PF3D7_1404300, PF14_0040)
  Promoter: CMV
  Tag / fusion protein: Exogenous signal peptide of mouse origin (N terminal on insert); rat Cd4d3+4, beta-lactamase, triple FLAG tag, 6xHis tag (C terminal on insert)
  Cloning method: Restriction Enzyme; 5′ cloning site Not1 (not destroyed); 3′ cloning site Asc1 (not destroyed)
Terms and licenses: Academic/Nonprofit Terms; Industry Terms: Not Available to Industry
How to cite: SOAP-COMP-blac-flag-his was a gift from Gavin Wright (Addgene plasmid # 110997 ; http://n2t.net/addgene:110997 ; RRID:Addgene_110997)
